>Addgene plasmid #142298 | TFORF1957 | addgene full sequence | sequence record 395775 | Addgene NGS Result
TTAATGTAGTCTTATGCAATACTCTTGTAGTCTTGCAACATGGTAACGATGAGTTAGCAACATGCCTTAC
AAGGAGAGAAAAAGCACCGTGCATGCCGATTGGTGGAAGTAAGGTGGTACGATCGTGCCTTATTAGGAAG
GCAACAGACGGGTCTGACATGGATTGGACGAACCACTGAATTGCCGCATTGCAGAGATATTGTATTTAAG
TGCCTAGCTCGATACATAAACGGGTCTCTCTGGTTAGACCAGATCTGAGCCTGGGAGCTCTCTGGCTAAC
TAGGGAACCCACTGCTTAAGCCTCAATAAAGCTTGCCTTGAGTGCTTCAAGTAGTGTGTGCCCGTCTGTT
GTGTGACTCTGGTAACTAGAGATCCCTCAGACCCTTTTAGTCAGTGTGGAAAATCTCTAGCAGTGGCGCC
CGAACAGGGACTTGAAAGCGAAAGGGAAACCAGAGGAGCTCTCTCGACGCAGGACTCGGCTTGCTGAAGC
GCGCACGGCAAGAGGCGAGGGGCGGCGACTGGTGAGTACGCCAAAAATTTTGACTAGCGGAGGCTAGAAG
GAGAGAGATGGGTGCGAGAGCGTCAGTATTAAGCGGGGGAGAATTAGATCGCGATGGGAAAAAATTCGGT
TAAGGCCAGGGGGAAAGAAAAAATATAAATTAAAACATATAGTATGGGCAAGCAGGGAGCTAGAACGATT
CGCAGTTAATCCTGGCCTGTTAGAAACATCAGAAGGCTGTAGACAAATACTGGGACAGCTACAACCATCC
CTTCAGACAGGATCAGAAGAACTTAGATCATTATATAATACAGTAGCAACCCTCTATTGTGTGCATCAAA
GGATAGAGATAAAAGACACCAAGGAAGCTTTAGACAAGATAGAGGAAGAGCAAAACAAAAGTAAGACCAC
CGCACAGCAAGCGGCCGCTGATCTTCAGACCTGGAGGAGGAGATATGAGGGACAATTGGAGAAGTGAATT
ATATAAATATAAAGTAGTAAAAATTGAACCATTAGGAGTAGCACCCACCAAGGCAAAGAGAAGAGTGGTG
CAGAGAGAAAAAAGAGCAGTGGGAATAGGAGCTTTGTTCCTTGGGTTCTTGGGAGCAGCAGGAAGCACTA
TGGGCGCAGCGTCAATGACGCTGACGGTACAGGCCAGACAATTATTGTCTGGTATAGTGCAGCAGCAGAA
CAATTTGCTGAGGGCTATTGAGGCGCAACAGCATCTGTTGCAACTCACAGTCTGGGGCATCAAGCAGCTC
CAGGCAAGAATCCTGGCTGTGGAAAGATACCTAAAGGATCAACAGCTCCTGGGGATTTGGGGTTGCTCTG
GAAAACTCATTTGCACCACTGCTGTGCCTTGGAATGCTAGTTGGAGTAATAAATCTCTGGAACAGATTTG
GAATCACACGACCTGGATGGAGTGGGACAGAGAAATTAACAATTACACAAGCTTAATACACTCCTTAATT
GAAGAATCGCAAAACCAGCAAGAAAAGAATGAACAAGAATTATTGGAATTAGATAAATGGGCAAGTTTGT
GGAATTGGTTTAACATAACAAATTGGCTGTGGTATATAAAATTATTCATAATGATAGTAGGAGGCTTGGT
AGGTTTAAGAATAGTTTTTGCTGTACTTTCTATAGTGAATAGAGTTAGGCAGGGATATTCACCATTATCG
TTTCAGACCCACCTCCCAACCCCGAGGGGACCCATGCATTGCATCTCAATTAGTCAGCAACCAGGTGTGG
AAAGTCCCCAGGCTCCCCAGCAGGCAGAAGTATGCAAAGCATGCGTCTCAATTAGTCAGCAACCATAGTC
CCGCCCCTAACTCCGCCCATCCCGCCCCTAACTCCGCCCAGTTCCGCCCATTCTCCGCCCCATGGCTGAC
TAATTTTTTTTATTTATGCAGAGGCCGAGGCCGCCTCGGCCTCTGAGCTATTCCAGAAGTAGTGAGGAGG
CTTTTTTGGAGGCCTAGGCTTTTGCAAAAAGCTTTCTAGAGGTACCACCGGAGCTTACCATGACCGAGTA
CAAGCCCACGGTGCGCCTCGCCACCCGCGACGACGTCCCCAGGGCCGTACGCACCCTCGCCGCCGCGTTC
GCCGACTACCCCGCCACGCGCCACACCGTCGATCCGGACCGCCACATCGAGCGGGTCACCGAGCTGCAAG
AACTCTTCCTCACGCGCGTCGGGCTCGACATCGGCAAGGTGTGGGTCGCGGACGACGGCGCCGCCGTGGC
GGTCTGGACCACGCCGGAGAGCGTCGAAGCGGGGGCGGTGTTCGCCGAGATCGGCCCGCGCATGGCCGAG
TTGAGCGGTTCCCGGCTGGCCGCGCAGCAACAGATGGAAGGCCTCCTGGCGCCGCACCGGCCCAAGGAGC
CCGCGTGGTTCCTGGCCACCGTCGGCGTCTCGCCCGACCACCAGGGCAAGGGTCTGGGCAGCGCCGTCGT
GCTCCCCGGAGTGGAGGCGGCCGAGCGCGCCGGGGTGCCCGCCTTCCTGGAGACCTCCGCGCCCCGCAAC
CTCCCCTTCTACGAGCGGCTCGGCTTCACCGTCACCGCCGACGTCGAGGTGCCCGAAGGACCGCGCACCT
GGTGCATGACCCGCAAGCCCGGTGCCAGTTAACGAATTCTAGATCTTGAGACAAATGGCAGTATTCATCC
ACAATTTTAAAAGAAAAGGGGGGATTGGGGGGTACAGTGCAGGGGAAAGAATAGTAGACATAATAGCAAC
AGACATACAAACTAAAGAATTACAAAAACAAATTACAAAAATTCAAAATTTTCGGGTTTATTACAGGGAC
AGCAGAGATCCACTTTGGCGCCGGCTCGAGGCCTGCAGGTGCAAAGATGGATAAAGTTTTAAACAGAGAG
GAATCTTTGCAGCTAATGGACCTTCTAGGTCTTGAAAGGAGTGGGAATTGGCTCCGGTGCCCGTCAGTGG
GCAGAGCGCACATCGCCCACAGTCCCCGAGAAGTTGGGGGGAGGGGTCGGCAATTGAACCGGTGCCTAGA
GAAGGTGGCGCGGGGTAAACTGGGAAAGTGATGTCGTGTACTGGCTCCGCCTTTTTCCCGAGGGTGGGGG
AGAACCGTATATAAGTGCAGTAGTCGCCGTGAACGTTCTTTTTCGCAACGGGTTTGCCGCCAGAACACAG
GTAAGTGCCGTGTGTGGTTCCCGCGGGCCTGGCCTCTTTACGGGTTATGGCCCTTGCGTGCCTTGAATTA
CTTCCACCTGGCTGCAGTACGTGATTCTTGATCCCGAGCTTCGGGTTGGAAGTGGGTGGGAGAGTTCGAG
GCCTTGCGCTTAAGGAGCCCCTTCGCCTCGTGCTTGAGTTGAGGCCTGGCCTGGGCGCTGGGGCCGCCGC
GTGCGAATCTGGTGGCACCTTCGCGCCTGTCTCGCTGCTTTCGATAAGTCTCTAGCCATTTAAAATTTTT
GATGACCTGCTGCGACGCTTTTTTTCTGGCAAGATAGTCTTGTAAATGCGGGCCAAGATCTGCACACTGG
TATTTCGGTTTTTGGGGCCGCGGGCGGCGACGGGGCCCGTGCGTCCCAGCGCACATGTTCGGCGAGGCGG
GGCCTGCGAGCGCGGCCACCGAGAATCGGACGGGGGTAGTCTCAAGCTGGCCGGCCTGCTCTGGTGCCTG
GCCTCGCGCCGCCGTGTATCGCCCCGCCCTGGGCGGCAAGGCTGGCCCGGTCGGCACCAGTTGCGTGAGC
GGAAAGATGGCCGCTTCCCGGCCCTGCTGCAGGGAGCTCAAAATGGAGGACGCGGCGCTCGGGAGAGCGG
GCGGGTGAGTCACCCACACAAAGGAAAAGGGCCTTTCCGTCCTCAGCCGTCGCTTCATGTGACTCCACGG
AGTACCGGGCGCCGTCCAGGCACCTCGATTAGTTCTCGAGCTTTTGGAGTACGTCGTCTTTAGGTTGGGG
GGAGGGGTTTTATGCGATGGAGTTTCCCCACACTGAGTGGGTGGAGACTGAAGTTAGGCCAGCTTGGCAC
TTGATGTAATTCTCCTTGGAATTTGCCCTTTTTGAGTTTGGATCTTGGTTCATTCTCAAGCCTCAGACAG
TGGTTCAAAGTTTTTTTCTTCCATTTCAGGTGTCGTGAGGCTAGCACCGCCACCATGGATATAAAAAACT
CACCATCTAGCCTTAATTCTCCTTCCTCCTACAACTGCAGTCAATCCATCTTACCCCTGGAGCACGGCTC
CATATACATACCTTCCTCCTATGTAGACAGCCACCATGAATATCCAGCCATGACATTCTATAGCCCTGCT
GTGATGAATTACAGCATTCCCAGCAATGTCACTAACTTGGAAGGTGGGCCTGGTCGGCAGACCACAAGCC
CAAATGTGTTGTGGCCAACACCTGGGCACCTTTCTCCTTTAGTGGTCCATCGCCAGTTATCACATCTGTA
TGCGGAACCTCAAAAGAGTCCCTGGTGTGAAGCAAGATCGCTAGAACACACCTTACCTGTAAACAGAGAG
ACACTGAAAAGGAAGGTTAGTGGGAACCGTTGCGCCAGCCCTGTTACTGGTCCAGGTTCAAAGAGGGATG
CTCACTTCTGCGCTGTCTGCAGCGATTACGCATCGGGATATCACTATGGAGTCTGGTCGTGTGAAGGATG
TAAGGCCTTTTTTAAAAGAAGCATTCAAGGACATAATGATTATATTTGTCCAGCTACAAATCAGTGTACA
ATCGATAAAAACCGGCGCAAGAGCTGCCAGGCCTGCCGACTTCGGAAGTGTTACGAAGTGGGAATGGTGA
AGTGTGGCTCCCGGAGAGAGAGATGTGGGTACCGCCTTGTGCGGAGACAGAGAAGTGCCGACGAGCAGCT
GCACTGTGCCGGCAAGGCCAAGAGAAGTGGCGGCCACGCGCCCCGAGTGCGGGAGCTGCTGCTGGACGCC
CTGAGCCCCGAGCAGCTAGTGCTCACCCTCCTGGAGGCTGAGCCGCCCCATGTGCTGATCAGCCGCCCCA
GTGCGCCCTTCACCGAGGCCTCCATGATGATGTCCCTGACCAAGTTGGCCGACAAGGAGTTGGTACACAT
GATCAGCTGGGCCAAGAAGATTCCCGGCTTTGTGGAGCTCAGCCTGTTCGACCAAGTGCGGCTCTTGGAG
AGCTGTTGGATGGAGGTGTTAATGATGGGGCTGATGTGGCGCTCAATTGACCACCCCGGCAAGCTCATCT
TTGCTCCAGATCTTGTTCTGGACAGGGATGAGGGGAAATGCGTAGAAGGAATTCTGGAAATCTTTGACAT
GCTCCTGGCAACTACTTCAAGGTTTCGAGAGTTAAAACTCCAACACAAAGAATATCTCTGTGTCAAGGCC
ATGATCCTGCTCAATTCCAGTATGTACCCTCTGGTCACAGCGACCCAGGATGCTGACAGCAGCCGGAAGC
TGGCTCACTTGCTGAACGCCGTGACCGATGCTTTGGTTTGGGTGATTGCCAAGAGCGGCATCTCCTCCCA
GCAGCAATCCATGCGCCTGGCTAACCTCCTGATGCTCCTGTCCCACGTCAGGCATGCGAGATGGGGAGAA
AAGCAATTCATTCATTTGAAGTTATCTTAGTAATGAACTAGTCCGTAACTTGAAAGTATTTCGATTTCTT
GGCTTTATATATCTTGTGGAAAGGACGAGTCGCTGGAGAGCAGGCTATTGGAACGCGTTAAGTCGACAAT
CAACCTCTGGATTACAAAATTTGTGAAAGATTGACTGGTATTCTTAACTATGTTGCTCCTTTTACGCTAT
GTGGATACGCTGCTTTAATGCCTTTGTATCATGCTATTGCTTCCCGTATGGCTTTCATTTTCTCCTCCTT
GTATAAATCCTGGTTGCTGTCTCTTTATGAGGAGTTGTGGCCCGTTGTCAGGCAACGTGGCGTGGTGTGC
ACTGTGTTTGCTGACGCAACCCCCACTGGTTGGGGCATTGCCACCACCTGTCAGCTCCTTTCCGGGACTT
TCGCTTTCCCCCTCCCTATTGCCACGGCGGAACTCATCGCCGCCTGCCTTGCCCGCTGCTGGACAGGGGC
TCGGCTGTTGGGCACTGACAATTCCGTGGTGTTGTCGGGGAAATCATCGTCCTTTCCTTGGCTGCTCGCC
TGTGTTGCCACCTGGATTCTGCGCGGGACGTCCTTCTGCTACGTCCCTTCGGCCCTCAATCCAGCGGACC
TTCCTTCCCGCGGCCTGCTGCCGGCTCTGCGGCCTCTTCCGCGTCTTCGCCTTCGCCCTCAGACGAGTCG
GATCTCCCTTTGGGCCGCCTCCCCGCGTCGACTTTAAGACCAATGACTTACAAGGCAGCTGTAGATCTTA
GCCACTTTTTAAAAGAAAAGGGGGGACTGGAAGGGCTAATTCACTCCCAACGAAGACAAGATCTGCTTTT
TGCTTGTACTGGGTCTCTCTGGTTAGACCAGATCTGAGCCTGGGAGCTCTCTGGCTAACTAGGGAACCCA
CTGCTTAAGCCTCAATAAAGCTTGCCTTGAGTGCTTCAAGTAGTGTGTGCCCGTCTGTTGTGTGACTCTG
GTAACTAGAGATCCCTCAGACCCTTTTAGTCAGTGTGGAAAATCTCTAGCAGTACGTATAGTAGTTCATG
TCATCTTATTATTCAGTATTTATAACTTGCAAAGAAATGAATATCAGAGAGTGAGAGGAACTTGTTTATT
GCAGCTTATAATGGTTACAAATAAAGCAATAGCATCACAAATTTCACAAATAAAGCATTTTTTTCACTGC
ATTCTAGTTGTGGTTTGTCCAAACTCATCAATGTATCTTATCATGTCTGGCTCTAGCTATCCCGCCCCTA
ACTCCGCCCATCCCGCCCCTAACTCCGCCCAGTTCCGCCCATTCTCCGCCCCATGGCTGACTAATTTTTT
TTATTTATGCAGAGGCCGAGGCCGCCTCGGCCTCTGAGCTATTCCAGAAGTAGTGAGGAGGCTTTTTTGG
AGGCCTAGGGACGTACCCAATTCGCCCTATAGTGAGTCGTATTACGCGCGCTCACTGGCCGTCGTTTTAC
AACGTCGTGACTGGGAAAACCCTGGCGTTACCCAACTTAATCGCCTTGCAGCACATCCCCCTTTCGCCAG
CTGGCGTAATAGCGAAGAGGCCCGCACCGATCGCCCTTCCCAACAGTTGCGCAGCCTGAATGGCGAATGG
G
[124 nt withheld, positions 7142-7265]
C
[91 nt withheld, positions 7267-7357]
A
[49 nt withheld, positions 7359-7407]
CCTTTGACGTTGGAGTCCACGTTCTTT
[37 nt withheld, positions 7435-7471]
ACCCTATCTCGGTCTATTCTTTTGATTTATAAGGGATTTTGCCGATTTCGGCCTATTGGTTAAAAAATGA
GCTGATTTAACAAAAATTTAACGCGAATTTTAACAAAATATTAACGCTTACAATTTAGGTGGCACTTTTC
GGGGAAATGTGCGCGGAACCCCTATTTGTTTATTTTTCTAAATACATTCAAATATGTATCCGCTCATGAG
ACAATAACCCTGATAAATGCTTCAATAATATTGAAAAAGGAAGAGTATGAGTATTCAACATTTCCGTGTC
GCCCTTATTCCCTTTTTTGCGGCATTTTGCCTTCCTGTTTTTGCTCACCCAGAAACGCTGGTGAAAGTAA
AAGATGCTGAAGATCAGTTGGGTGCACGAGTGGGTTACATCGAACTGGATCTCAACAGCGGTAAGATCCT
TGAGAGTTTTCGCCCCGAAGAACGTTTTCCAATGATGAGCACTTTTAAAGTTCTGCTATGTGGCGCGGTA
TTATCCCGTATTGACGCCGGGCAAGAGCAACTCGGTCGCCGCATACACTATTCTCAGAATGACTTGGTTG
AGTACTCACCAGTCACAGAAAAGCATCTTACGGATGGCATGACAGTAAGAGAATTATGCAGTGCTGCCAT
AACCATGAGTGATAACACTGCGGCCAACTTACTTCTGACAACGATCGGAGGACCGAAGGAGCTAACCGCT
TTTTTGCACAACATGGGGGATCATGTAACTCGCCTTGATCGTTGGGAACCGGAGCTGAATGAAGCCATAC
CAAACGACGAGCGTGACACCACGATGCCTGTAGCAATGGCAACAACGTTGCGCAAACTATTAACTGGCGA
ACTACTTACTCTAGCTTCCCGGCAACAATTAATAGACTGGATGGAGGCGGATAAAGTTGCAGGACCACTT
CTGCGCTCGGCCCTTCCGGCTGGCTGGTTTATTGCTGATAAATCTGGAGCCGGTGAGCGTGGGTCTCGCG
GTATCATTGCAGCACTGGGGCCAGATGGTAAGCCCTCCCGTATCGTAGTTATCTACACGACGGGGAGTCA
GGCAACTATGGATGAACGAAATAGACAGATCGCTGAGATAGGTGCCTCACTGATTAAGCATTGGTAACTG
TCAGACCAAGTTTACTCATATATACTTTAGATTGATTTAAAACTTCATTTTTAATTTAAAAGGATCTAGG
TGAAGATCCTTTTTGATAATCTCATGACCAAAATCCCTTAACGTGAGTTTTCGTTCCACTGAGCGTCAGA
CCCCGTAGAAAAGATCAAAGGATCTTCTTGAGATCCTTTTTTTCTGCGCGTAATCTGCTGCTTGCAAACA
AAAAAACCACCGCTACCAGCGGTGGTTTGTTTGCCGGATCAAGAGCTACCAACTCTTTTTCCGAAGGTAA
CTGGCTTCAGCAGAGCGCAGATACCAAATACTGTTCTTCTAGTGTAGCCGTAGTTAGGCCACCACTTCAA
GAACTCTGTAGCACCGCCTACATACCTCGCTCTGCTAATCCTGTTACCAGTGGCTGCTGCCAGTGGCGAT
AAGTCGTGTCTTACCGGGTTGGACTCAAGACGATAGTTACCGGATAAGGCGCAGCGGTCGGGCTGAACGG
GGGGTTCGTGCACACAGCCCAGCTTGGAGCGAACGACCTACACCGAACTGAGATACCTACAGCGTGAGCT
ATGAGAAAGCGCCACGCTTCCCGAAGGGAGAAAGGCGGACAGGTATCCGGTAAGCGGCAGGGTCGGAACA
GGAGAGCGCACGAGGGAGCTTCCAGGGGGAAACGCCTGGTATCTTTATAGTCCTGTCGGGTTTCGCCACC
TCTGACTTGAGCGTCGATTTTTGTGATGCTCGTCAGGGGGGCGGAGCCTATGGAAAAACGCCAGCAACGC
GGCCTTTTTACGGTTCCTGGCCTTTTGCTGGCCTTTTGCTCACATGTTCTTTCCTGCGTTATCCCCTGAT
TCTGTGGATAACCGTATTACCGCCTTTGAGTGAGCTGATACCGCTCGCCGCAGCCGAACGACCGAGCGCA
GCGAGTCAGTGAGCGAGGAAGCGGAAGAGCGCCCAATACGCAAACCGCCTCTCCCCGCGCGTTGGCCGAT
TCATTAATGCAGCTGGCACGACAGGTTTCCCGACTGGAAAGCGGGCAGTGAGCGCAACGCAATTAATGTG
AGTTAGCTCACTCATTAGGCACCCCAGGCTTTACACTTTATGCTTCCGGCTCGTATGTTGTGTGGAATTG
TGAGCGGATAACAATTTCACACAGGAAACAGCTATGACCATGATTACGCCAAGCGCGCAATTAACCCTCA
CTAAAGGGAACAAAAGCTGGAGCTGCAAGC
Features (pLannotate 1.2.2; 31 found; start..end, strand, type, name):
      5..231     +  promoter       RSV promoter: Rous sarcoma virus enhancer/promoter
    232..412     +  LTR            5' LTR (truncated): truncated 5' long terminal repeat (LTR) from HIV-1
    459..584     +  misc_feature   HIV-1 Ψ: packaging signal of human immunodeficiency virus type 1
    568..931     +  CDS            HIV-1 gag (fragment): gag protein from human immunodeficiency virus 1; gag
   1077..1310    +  misc_feature   RRE: The Rev response element (RRE) of HIV-1 allows for Rev-dependent mRNA export from the nucleus to the cytoplasm.
   1687..1713    +  CDS            Rev (fragment): human immunodeficiency virus 1 (HIV-1) Rev protein; rev; enhances nuclear export of unspliced and incompletely spliced viral mRNAs
   1720..1743    +  promoter       SV40 promoter (fragment): SV40 early promoter
   1744..1815    +  promoter       SV40 promoter (fragment): SV40 enhancer and early promoter
   1839..1974    +  rep_origin     SV40 ori: SV40 origin of replication
   2020..2616    +  CDS            PuroR (fragment): puromycin N-acetyltransferase; pac from Streptomyces; confers resistance to puromycin
   2665..2782    +  misc_feature   cPPT/CTS: central polypurine tract and central termination sequence of HIV-1
   2847..2913    +  CDS            small t antigen (fragment): SV40 (simian virus 40) small t antigen
   2920..4098    +  promoter       EF-1α promoter: strong constitutive promoter for human elongation factor EF-1α
   4115..5518    +  CDS            ESR2 (fragment): ESR2_HUMAN - Also known as ESTRB, NR3A2. Experimental evidence at protein level: Swiss-Prot protein existence level 1. [Isoform 2]: Lacks ligand binding ability and has no or only very low ERE binding activity resulting in the loss of ligand-dependent transactivation ability. From Homo sapiens (Human).
   5573..5626    +  promoter       U6 promoter (fragment): RNA polymerase III promoter for human U6 snRNA
   5668..6256    +  misc_feature   WPRE: woodchuck hepatitis virus posttranscriptional regulatory element
   6307..6326    +  misc_feature   cPPT/CTS (fragment): central polypurine tract and central termination sequence of HIV-1
   6328..6561    +  LTR            3' LTR (ΔU3): self-inactivating 3' long terminal repeat (LTR) from HIV-1
   6639..6760    +  polyA_signal   SV40 poly(A) signal: SV40 polyadenylation signal
   6800..6935    +  rep_origin     SV40 ori: SV40 origin of replication
   6956..6974    -  promoter       T7 promoter: promoter for bacteriophage T7 RNA polymerase
   6982..7137    +  CDS            lacZα (fragment): LacZα fragment of β-galactosidase; lacZ fragment
   7142..7570    +  rep_origin     f1 ori (sequence partly withheld): f1 bacteriophage origin of replication; arrow indicates direction of (+) strand synthesis
   7623..7727    +  promoter       AmpR promoter: bla
   7728..8588    +  CDS            AmpR: β-lactamase; bla; confers resistance to ampicillin, carbenicillin, and related antibiotics
   8759..9347    +  rep_origin     ori: high-copy-number ColE1/pMB1/pBR322/pUC origin of replication
   9530..9622    +  CDS            lacI (fragment): lac repressor; lacI; The lac repressor binds to the lac operator to inhibit transcription in E. coli. This inhibition can be relieved by adding lactose or isopropyl-β-D-thiogalactopyranoside (IPTG).
   9635..9656    +  protein_bind   CAP binding site: CAP binding activates transcription in the presence of cAMP. E. coli catabolite activator protein
   9671..9701    +  promoter       lac promoter: promoter for the E. coli lac operon
   9709..9725    +  protein_bind   lac operator: The lac repressor binds to the lac operator to inhibit transcription in E. coli. This inhibition can be relieved by adding lactose or isopropyl-β-D-thiogalactopyranoside (IPTG). lac repressor encoded by lacI
   9770..9788    +  promoter       T3 promoter: promoter for bacteriophage T3 RNA polymerase
