[The description below was written by a language model from this plasmid's Addgene catalogue record and pLannotate feature annotations shown in this document.]
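Description:
TFORF1957 is a third-generation-style, self-inactivating lentiviral expression plasmid built on the pLX_TRC317 backbone and carrying the human estrogen receptor beta gene (ESR2, also called NR3A2) as a barcoded transcription factor ORF. It is propagated in E. coli through a high-copy ColE1/pUC origin with ampicillin selection (AmpR). An f1 origin and remnants of a lac/T7/T3 cloning region are also annotated in the bacterial portion. The depositor notes that the plasmid can recombine, as is common for LTR-containing vectors.

The viral genome is transcribed from an RSV promoter fused to a truncated HIV-1 5' LTR. It contains the Ψ packaging signal with a partial gag sequence, the RRE for Rev-dependent nuclear export, a cPPT/CTS element, and a ΔU3 3' LTR followed by an SV40 polyadenylation signal. Within this unit, an SV40 early promoter drives puromycin N-acetyltransferase for selection of transduced mammalian cells. Downstream, the strong constitutive EF-1α promoter drives the ESR2 ORF. The annotation matches this ORF to human ESR2 and cites isoform 2, and the depositor lists a specific transcript reference for the synthesized insert. A WPRE after the ORF enhances transcript stability and expression. The record states that each construct in the collection carries a unique 24-bp barcode, but the barcode is not annotated in the feature table. The short U6 promoter fragment between the ORF and the WPRE is probably only a partial sequence match rather than a functional promoter.

The plasmid belongs to a library for overexpressing transcription factors, where the barcodes identify which factor is present in pooled screens such as directed differentiation studies.
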