Addgene plasmid #142298: TFORF1957
Purpose: Lentiviral vector for overexpressing transcription factor ORFs with unique 24-bp barcodes. Barcodes facilitate identification of transcription factors in pooled screens.
Depositing lab: Feng Zhang. Depositing organization: Broad Institute. Publication: A transcription factor atlas of directed differentiation. Joung J, Ma S, Tay T, Geiger-Schuller KR, Kirchgatterer PC, Verdine VK, Guo B, Arias-Garcia MA, Allen WE, Singh A, Kuksenko O, Abudayyeh OO, Gootenberg JS, Fu Z, Macrae RK, Buenrostro JD, Regev A, Zhang F. Cell. 2023 Jan 5;186(1):209-229.e26. doi: 10.1016/j.cell.2022.11.026. PubMed 36608654.
Backbone
  Vector backbone: pLX_TRC317
  Backbone manufacturer: Broad Institute Genetic Perturbation Platform
  Backbone size w/o insert (bp): 8264
  Vector type: Mammalian Expression, Lentiviral
  Selectable markers: Puromycin
Growth in bacteria
  Bacterial resistance: Ampicillin, 100 μg/mL
  Growth temperature: 37°C
  Growth strain: NEB Stable
  Copy number: High Copy
Gene/Insert
  Gene/Insert name: ESR2
  Species: H. sapiens (human)
  Insert size (bp): 1547
  Entrez Gene: ESR2 (a.k.a. ER-BETA, ESR-BETA, ESRB, ESTRB, Erb, NR3A2, ODG8)
  Promoter: EF1a
  Cloning method: Unknown
  Sequencing primers: 5′ GGGTGGAGACTGAAGTTAGGCCAG; 3′ CACATAGCGTAAAAGGAGCAACATAG
Terms and licenses: Academic/Nonprofit Terms; Industry Terms: Not Available to Industry
Depositor comments: NM_001214902,ENST00000555278 . The transcription factor ORF portion of this plasmid was synthesized by Genewiz. Please test multiple small colonies in case of plasmid recombination. To make this collection available in a timely manner, a portion of this collection was not fully sequenced by Addgene. If an Addgene verified full plasmid sequence is not available, please contact us prior to placing an order to request the full sequence.
How to cite: TFORF1957 was a gift from Feng Zhang (Addgene plasmid # 142298 ; http://n2t.net/addgene:142298 ; RRID:Addgene_142298)
