>Addgene plasmid #142298 | TFORF1957 | depositor partial sequence | sequence record 279032 | Insert
ACCGCCACCATGGATATAAAAAACTCACCATCTAGCCTTAATTCTCCTTCCTCCTACAACTGCAGTCAAT
CCATCTTACCCCTGGAGCACGGCTCCATATACATACCTTCCTCCTATGTAGACAGCCACCATGAATATCC
AGCCATGACATTCTATAGCCCTGCTGTGATGAATTACAGCATTCCCAGCAATGTCACTAACTTGGAAGGT
GGGCCTGGTCGGCAGACCACAAGCCCAAATGTGTTGTGGCCAACACCTGGGCACCTTTCTCCTTTAGTGG
TCCATCGCCAGTTATCACATCTGTATGCGGAACCTCAAAAGAGTCCCTGGTGTGAAGCAAGATCGCTAGA
ACACACCTTACCTGTAAACAGAGAGACACTGAAAAGGAAGGTTAGTGGGAACCGTTGCGCCAGCCCTGTT
ACTGGTCCAGGTTCAAAGAGGGATGCTCACTTCTGCGCTGTCTGCAGCGATTACGCATCGGGATATCACT
ATGGAGTCTGGTCGTGTGAAGGATGTAAGGCCTTTTTTAAAAGAAGCATTCAAGGACATAATGATTATAT
TTGTCCAGCTACAAATCAGTGTACAATCGATAAAAACCGGCGCAAGAGCTGCCAGGCCTGCCGACTTCGG
AAGTGTTACGAAGTGGGAATGGTGAAGTGTGGCTCCCGGAGAGAGAGATGTGGGTACCGCCTTGTGCGGA
GACAGAGAAGTGCCGACGAGCAGCTGCACTGTGCCGGCAAGGCCAAGAGAAGTGGCGGCCACGCGCCCCG
AGTGCGGGAGCTGCTGCTGGACGCCCTGAGCCCCGAGCAGCTAGTGCTCACCCTCCTGGAGGCTGAGCCG
CCCCATGTGCTGATCAGCCGCCCCAGTGCGCCCTTCACCGAGGCCTCCATGATGATGTCCCTGACCAAGT
TGGCCGACAAGGAGTTGGTACACATGATCAGCTGGGCCAAGAAGATTCCCGGCTTTGTGGAGCTCAGCCT
GTTCGACCAAGTGCGGCTCTTGGAGAGCTGTTGGATGGAGGTGTTAATGATGGGGCTGATGTGGCGCTCA
ATTGACCACCCCGGCAAGCTCATCTTTGCTCCAGATCTTGTTCTGGACAGGGATGAGGGGAAATGCGTAG
AAGGAATTCTGGAAATCTTTGACATGCTCCTGGCAACTACTTCAAGGTTTCGAGAGTTAAAACTCCAACA
CAAAGAATATCTCTGTGTCAAGGCCATGATCCTGCTCAATTCCAGTATGTACCCTCTGGTCACAGCGACC
CAGGATGCTGACAGCAGCCGGAAGCTGGCTCACTTGCTGAACGCCGTGACCGATGCTTTGGTTTGGGTGA
TTGCCAAGAGCGGCATCTCCTCCCAGCAGCAATCCATGCGCCTGGCTAACCTCCTGATGCTCCTGTCCCA
CGTCAGGCATGCGAGATGGGGAGAAAAGCAATTCATTCATTTGAAGTTATCTTAGTAATGAACTAGTCCG
TAACTTGAAAGTATTTCGATTTCTTGGCTTTATATATCTTGTGGAAAGGACGAGTCGCTGGAGAGCAGGC
TATTGGA
