>Addgene plasmid #142298 | TFORF1957 | depositor partial sequence | sequence record 279033 | Barcode
GTCGCTGGAGAGCAGGCTATTGGA
